>Addgene plasmid #18359 | T4 Lysozyme I58A WT* | addgene partial sequence | sequence record 24145 | 3primeUP
GCTANGAAAAAGCCCGCTCATTAGGCGGGCTCAGATCTGCTCATGTTTGACAGCTTATCATCGATAAGCT
TCGGCAATAAATTCTTGATATGTTTTCATATGTTTCCTTTAAATATTTTAATTAGTAATTGTCTATTCAA
GTAATTGTGAATATACTATCACAATTCCAAGAGAAAGTAAACAGCTTTATAGATTTTTATACGCGTCCCA
AGTGCCAGTTCTAAACGTTGTAATGACTCGTTTTGCGCGATTAGGTGTTTGATTATACCATCTACTTTTA
GCTAAGTTAACTGCTGCTTCATCCCAGCGTTTTTGTTGAAGCATACGTAAAGAGTTAGTAAATCCTGCCA
CACCGGTTTCTCCCATTTGGAAAACCATATTAATCAATGCAGCGCGACGAACCGCATCAAGAGAATCATA
AACCGGTTTTAATTTAGCATTTCTCAGAATTCCGCGAACAGCAGCATCAACATCCTGATTAAAGAGTTTT
TCAGCCTCATCTTTTGTAGCTACACCATTAGTATTACGCCCAATAGCTTTATCTAATTCAGATTTAGCAG
CATTAAGTGATGGACTTTTTGTAAGCAAATGACCGATGCCAATAGTGTAATAGCCTTCTGTGTCTTTATA
GATTTTAAGTCTAAGACCTTCATCTATACGTAACATTTCAAATATATTCATAATACCTCCTAAGCATCGA
TGGATCCTGTTTCCTGTGTGAAATTGTTATCCGCTCACAATTCCACACATTATACGAGCCGATGATTAAT
TGTCAACAGGGGGATGGGGAGTAAGCTGATCCTGTTTCCTGNGTGAAATTGTTATCCGCTCNCAATTCCA
CACATTATACGAGCCGATGATTAATTGGCAACAGGGGGATGGGGGAGTAAGCTCATCGATGGNTCGACCN
GGTTCCCGGGGGAAANTGGTANCCGCNCCNATTCCCNNNTTAAACGAGCCNGNAAGCNNAANGGGNAANG
CCGGGGGGNCNNANNGGNNGGNNNNNNNNNNNNNANNGGGNNNGGNNNNNNGCCCNNNTNCNNNNGGNAA
ACCNGNNNNGCCNNGNCCNNNNNANGGNNNNAAANNNTNNNNGNNNNNNNNNNNNNNNNCCNNNAN
