[The description below was written by a language model from this plasmid's Addgene catalogue record.]
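Description:
T4 Lysozyme I58A WT* is a bacterial expression plasmid built on the pHS1403 backbone (about 5 kb without insert) that carries a mutant form of the bacteriophage T4 lysozyme gene (gene e). It is maintained as a high-copy plasmid in E. coli under ampicillin selection. The record does not name the origin of replication or the promoter that drives expression, and no feature table is available to confirm these elements.

The insert is roughly 600 bp and was placed between BamHI and HindIII sites, both of which remain intact, so the fragment can be excised or exchanged. According to the depositor's notes, the BamHI site lies 27 bp from the start codon and the HindIII site lies 115 bp from the stop codon, so the cloned fragment includes short flanking untranslated sequence on either side of the coding region. The encoded protein carries the substitution I58A, replacing isoleucine 58 with alanine, in the "WT*" background. The record does not define this term, but in the T4 lysozyme literature it generally denotes the cysteine-free pseudo-wild-type protein used as a reference for mutational studies. No affinity tags, fusion partners or reporters are listed.

The intended use is not stated explicitly. A single large-to-small point substitution in an otherwise standard T4 lysozyme background is consistent with producing recombinant protein in bacteria for studies of protein stability, folding and structure, for which T4 lysozyme is a widely used model system. Distribution is limited to academic and nonprofit users.
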