Addgene plasmid #18359: T4 Lysozyme I58A WT*
Depositing lab: Brian Matthews. Depositing organization: University of Oregon.
Backbone
  Vector backbone: pHS1403
  Backbone size w/o insert (bp): 5000
  Vector type: Bacterial Expression
Growth in bacteria
  Bacterial resistance: Ampicillin, 100 μg/mL
  Growth temperature: 37°C
  Growth strain: DH5alpha
  Copy number: High Copy
Gene/Insert
  Gene/Insert name: T4 Lysozyme (alt name: JX10 TA)
  Species: Bacteriophage T4
  Insert size (bp): 600
  Mutation: I58A WT*
  GenBank ID: NP_049736
  Entrez Gene: e (a.k.a. T4p123)
  Cloning method: Restriction Enzyme; 5′ cloning site BamHI (not destroyed); 3′ cloning site HindIII (not destroyed)
  Sequencing primers: 5′ na; 3′ GGCGTATCACGAGGCCC
Terms and licenses: Academic/Nonprofit Terms; Industry Terms: Not Available to Industry
Depositor comments: The BamHI site is 27 bp from the ATG and the HindIII site is 115 bp from the stop.
How to cite: T4 Lysozyme I58A WT* was a gift from Brian Matthews (Addgene plasmid # 18359 ; http://n2t.net/addgene:18359 ; RRID:Addgene_18359)
